Addgene plasmid #223150: pBK1305-AAV-EFSNC-dSaCas9-HP1a(72-177)
Purpose: Expression of truncated HP1a with dSaCas9 and empty gRNA scaffold
Depositing lab: Boris Kantor. Depositing organization: Duke University. Publication: All-in-one AAV-delivered epigenome-editing platform: proof-of-concept and therapeutic implications for neurodegenerative disorders. Kantor B, Odonovan B, Rittiner J, Hodgson D, Lindner N, Guerrero S, Dong W, Zhang A, Chiba-Falek O. bioRxiv [Preprint]. 2024 May 19:2023.04.14.536951. doi: 10.1101/2023.04.14.536951. PubMed 38798630.
Backbone
  Vector backbone: Unknown
  Vector type: Mammalian Expression, AAV, CRISPR
Growth in bacteria
  Bacterial resistance: Ampicillin, 100 μg/mL
  Growth temperature: 37°C
  Growth strain: NEB Stable
  Copy number: High Copy
Gene/Insert
  Gene/Insert name: HP1a (alt name: CBX5)
  Species: H. sapiens (human)
  Mutation: Encodes aa 72-177
  Entrez Gene: CBX5 (a.k.a. HEL25, HP1, HP1A, HP1alpha)
  Promoter: EF1a
  Tag / fusion protein: 3xFLAG (N terminal on backbone)
  Cloning method: Unknown
Terms and licenses: Academic/Nonprofit Terms; Industry Terms: Not Available to Industry
Depositor comments: Please visit https://doi.org/10.1101/2023.04.14.536951 for bioRxiv preprint.
How to cite: pBK1305-AAV-EFSNC-dSaCas9-HP1a(72-177) was a gift from Boris Kantor (Addgene plasmid # 223150 ; http://n2t.net/addgene:223150 ; RRID:Addgene_223150)
