[The description below was written by a language model from this plasmid's Addgene catalogue record and pLannotate feature annotations shown in this document.]
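Description:
pBK1305-AAV-EFSNC-dSaCas9-HP1a(72-177) is an all-in-one AAV transfer plasmid (7,328 nt sequenced) for CRISPR-based epigenome editing in mammalian cells. The parental backbone is not stated in the record. It is propagated in bacteria through a high-copy ColE1/pUC-type origin with ampicillin selection (AmpR under its own bla promoter), and it also carries an f1 phage origin. The payload lies between AAV2 inverted terminal repeats, which allow the cassette to be packaged into recombinant AAV particles. The annotation detects a full ITR downstream of the cassette but only short ITR fragments on the upstream side.

Within the ITRs, a compact EF-1α core promoter drives a single fusion protein: an N-terminal 3xFLAG epitope, Staphylococcus aureus Cas9 (described by the name and stated purpose as the nuclease-dead dSaCas9 form), a bipartite nucleoplasmin nuclear localization signal, and a truncated human HP1a/CBX5 fragment covering amino acids 72-177. A short synthetic polyadenylation signal terminates the transcript. HP1a is a heterochromatin component linked to H3K9 methylation-associated repression, so tethering this fragment to dSaCas9 is intended to deliver a repressive effector to a chosen locus without cutting DNA.

A human U6 RNA polymerase III promoter follows, placed ahead of an Sa gRNA scaffold. According to the record this scaffold is empty, so a targeting spacer must be added by the user. The small SaCas9 ortholog, minimal promoter, truncated effector and short poly(A) signal are consistent with fitting both effector and guide into one AAV genome. The associated publication describes the platform as a proof of concept with therapeutic implications for neurodegenerative disorders.
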