Features (pLannotate 1.2.2; 19 found; start..end, strand, type, name):
     12..39      +  repeat_region  AAV2 ITR (fragment): inverted terminal repeat of adeno-associated virus serotype 2 inverted
     68..95      +  repeat_region  AAV2 ITR (fragment): inverted terminal repeat of adeno-associated virus serotype 2 inverted
    142..160     +  CDS            small t antigen (fragment): SV40 (simian virus 40) small t antigen
    186..397     +  promoter       EF-1α core promoter: core promoter for human elongation factor EF-1α
    414..479     +  CDS            3xFLAG: three tandem FLAG® epitope tags, followed by an enterokinase cleavage site
    558..3713    +  CDS            cas9: CAS9_STAAU - Experimental evidence at protein level: Swiss-Prot protein existence level 1. CRISPR (clustered regularly interspaced short palindromic repeat) is an adaptive immune system that provides protection against mobile genetic elements (viruses, transposable elements and conjugative plasmids). CRISPR clusters contain spacers, sequences complementary to antecedent mobile elements, and target invading nucleic acids. CRISPR clusters are transcribed and processed into CRISPR RNA (crRNA). In type II CRISPR systems correct processing of pre-crRNA requires a trans- encoded small RNA (tracrRNA)
   3714..3761    +  CDS            nucleoplasmin NLS: bipartite nuclear localization signal from nucleoplasmin
   3807..4124    +  CDS            CBX5 (fragment): CBX5_HUMAN - Also known as HP1A. Experimental evidence at protein level: Swiss-Prot protein existence level 1. Component of heterochromatin that recognizes and binds histone H3 tails methylated at 'Lys-9' (H3K9me), leading to epigenetic repression. In contrast, it is excluded from chromatin when 'Tyr-41' of histone H3 is phosphorylated (H3Y41ph). Can interact with lamin-B receptor (LBR). This interaction can contribute to the association of the heterochromatin with the inner nuclear membrane. Involved in the formation of functional kinetochore through interaction with MIS12 complex proteins. F
   4173..4221    +  polyA_signal   poly(A) signal: synthetic polyadenylation signal
   4233..4473    +  promoter       U6 promoter: RNA polymerase III promoter for human U6 snRNA
   4502..4577    +  misc_RNA       Sa gRNA scaffold: guide RNA scaffold for the Staphylococcus aureus CRISPR/Cas9 system
   4591..4731    +  repeat_region  AAV2 ITR: inverted terminal repeat of adeno-associated virus serotype 2 inverted
   4736..4787    -  misc_feature   bom (fragment): basis of mobility region from pBR322
   4806..5261    +  rep_origin     f1 ori (sequence partly withheld): f1 bacteriophage origin of replication; arrow indicates direction of (+) strand synthesis
   5262..5311    -  misc_feature   bom (fragment): basis of mobility region from pBR322
   5413..5448    -  CDS            rop (fragment): Rop protein, which maintains plasmids at low copy number; rop
   5543..5647    +  promoter       AmpR promoter: bla
   5648..6508    +  CDS            AmpR: β-lactamase; bla; confers resistance to ampicillin, carbenicillin, and related antibiotics
   6679..7267    +  rep_origin     ori: high-copy-number ColE1/pMB1/pBR322/pUC origin of replication
>Addgene plasmid #223150 | pBK1305-AAV-EFSNC-dSaCas9-HP1a(72-177) | addgene full sequence | sequence record 442999 | Addgene NGS Result
CCTGCAGGCAGCTGCGCGCTCGCTCGCTCACTGAGGCCGCCCGGGCGTCGGGCGACCTTTGGTCGCCCGG
CCTCAGTGAGCGAGCGAGCGCGCAGAGAGGGAGTGGCCAACTCCATCACTAGGGGTTCCTGCGGCCTCTA
GCTAGGTCTTGAAAGGAGTGGGAATTGGCTCCGGTGCCCGTCAGTGGGCAGAGCGCACATCGCCCACAGT
CCCCGAGAAGTTGGGGGGAGGGGTCGGCAATTGATCCGGTGCCTAGAGAAGGTGGCGCGGGGTAAACTGG
GAAAGTGATGTCGTGTACTGGCTCCGCCTTTTTCCCGAGGGTGGGGGAGAACCGTATATAAGTGCAGTAG
TCGCCGTGAACGTTCTTTTTCGCAACGGGTTTGCCGCCAGAACACAGGACCGGTGCCACCATGGACTACA
AAGACCATGACGGTGATTATAAAGATCATGACATAGATTACAAGGATGACGATGACAAGGGTGGATCGCC
AAAGAAAAAGAGGAAAGTCGCCCCAAAGAAGAAGCGGAAGGTCGGTATCCACGGAGTCCCAGCAGCCAAG
CGGAACTACATCCTGGGCCTGGCCATCGGCATCACCAGCGTGGGCTACGGCATCATCGACTACGAGACAC
GGGACGTGATCGATGCCGGCGTGCGGCTGTTCAAAGAGGCCAACGTGGAAAACAACGAGGGCAGGCGGAG
CAAGAGAGGCGCCAGAAGGCTGAAGCGGCGGAGGCGGCATAGAATCCAGAGAGTGAAGAAGCTGCTGTTC
GACTACAACCTGCTGACCGACCACAGCGAGCTGAGCGGCATCAACCCCTACGAGGCCAGAGTGAAGGGCC
TGAGCCAGAAGCTGAGCGAGGAAGAGTTCTCTGCCGCCCTGCTGCACCTGGCCAAGAGAAGAGGCGTGCA
CAACGTGAACGAGGTGGAAGAGGACACCGGCAACGAGCTGTCCACCAAAGAGCAGATCAGCCGGAACAGC
AAGGCCCTGGAAGAGAAATACGTGGCCGAACTGCAGCTGGAACGGCTGAAGAAAGACGGCGAAGTGCGGG
GCAGCATCAACAGATTCAAGACCAGCGACTACGTGAAAGAAGCCAAACAGCTGCTGAAGGTGCAGAAGGC
CTACCACCAGCTGGACCAGAGCTTCATCGACACCTACATCGACCTGCTGGAAACCCGGCGGACCTACTAT
GAGGGACCTGGCGAGGGCAGCCCCTTCGGCTGGAAGGACATCAAAGAATGGTACGAGATGCTGATGGGCC
ACTGCACCTACTTCCCCGAGGAACTGCGGAGCGTGAAGTACGCCTACAACGCCGACCTGTACAACGCCCT
GAACGACCTGAACAATCTCGTGATCACCAGGGACGAGAACGAGAAGCTGGAATATTACGAGAAGTTCCAG
ATCATCGAGAACGTGTTCAAGCAGAAGAAGAAGCCCACCCTGAAGCAGATCGCCAAAGAAATCCTCGTGA
ACGAAGAGGATATTAAGGGCTACAGAGTGACCAGCACCGGCAAGCCCGAGTTCACCAACCTGAAGGTGTA
CCACGACATCAAGGACATTACCGCCCGGAAAGAGATTATTGAGAACGCCGAGCTGCTGGATCAGATTGCC
AAGATCCTGACCATCTACCAGAGCAGCGAGGACATCCAGGAAGAACTGACCAATCTGAACTCCGAGCTGA
CCCAGGAAGAGATCGAGCAGATCTCTAATCTGAAGGGCTATACCGGCACCCACAACCTGAGCCTGAAGGC
CATCAACCTGATCCTGGACGAGCTGTGGCACACCAACGACAACCAGATCGCTATCTTCAACCGGCTGAAG
CTGGTGCCCAAGAAGGTGGACCTGTCCCAGCAGAAAGAGATCCCCACCACCCTGGTGGACGACTTCATCC
TGAGCCCCGTCGTGAAGAGAAGCTTCATCCAGAGCATCAAAGTGATCAACGCCATCATCAAGAAGTACGG
CCTGCCCAACGACATCATTATCGAGCTGGCCCGCGAGAAGAACTCCAAGGACGCCCAGAAAATGATCAAC
GAGATGCAGAAGCGGAACCGGCAGACCAACGAGCGGATCGAGGAAATCATCCGGACCACCGGCAAAGAGA
ACGCCAAGTACCTGATCGAGAAGATCAAGCTGCACGACATGCAGGAAGGCAAGTGCCTGTACAGCCTGGA
AGCCATCCCTCTGGAAGATCTGCTGAACAACCCCTTCAACTATGAGGTGGACCACATCATCCCCAGAAGC
GTGTCCTTCGACAACAGCTTCAACAACAAGGTGCTCGTGAAGCAGGAAGAAGCCAGCAAGAAGGGCAACC
GGACCCCATTCCAGTACCTGAGCAGCAGCGACAGCAAGATCAGCTACGAAACCTTCAAGAAGCACATCCT
GAATCTGGCCAAGGGCAAGGGCAGAATCAGCAAGACCAAGAAAGAGTATCTGCTGGAAGAACGGGACATC
AACAGGTTCTCCGTGCAGAAAGACTTCATCAACCGGAACCTGGTGGATACCAGATACGCCACCAGAGGCC
TGATGAACCTGCTGCGGAGCTACTTCAGAGTGAACAACCTGGACGTGAAAGTGAAGTCCATCAATGGCGG
CTTCACCAGCTTTCTGCGGCGGAAGTGGAAGTTTAAGAAAGAGCGGAACAAGGGGTACAAGCACCACGCC
GAGGACGCCCTGATCATTGCCAACGCCGATTTCATCTTCAAAGAGTGGAAGAAACTGGACAAGGCCAAAA
AAGTGATGGAAAACCAGATGTTCGAGGAAAAGCAGGCCGAGAGCATGCCCGAGATCGAAACCGAGCAGGA
GTACAAAGAGATCTTCATCACCCCCCACCAGATCAAGCACATTAAGGACTTCAAGGACTACAAGTACAGC
CACCGGGTGGACAAGAAGCCTAATAGAGAGCTGATTAACGACACCCTGTACTCCACCCGGAAGGACGACA
AGGGCAACACCCTGATCGTGAACAATCTGAACGGCCTGTACGACAAGGACAATGACAAGCTGAAAAAGCT
GATCAACAAGAGCCCCGAAAAGCTGCTGATGTACCACCACGACCCCCAGACCTACCAGAAACTGAAGCTG
ATTATGGAACAGTACGGCGACGAGAAGAATCCCCTGTACAAGTACTACGAGGAAACCGGGAACTACCTGA
CCAAGTACTCCAAAAAGGACAACGGCCCCGTGATCAAGAAGATTAAGTATTACGGCAACAAACTGAACGC
CCATCTGGACATCACCGACGACTACCCCAACAGCAGAAACAAGGTCGTGAAGCTGTCCCTGAAGCCCTAC
AGATTCGACGTGTACCTGGACAATGGCGTGTACAAGTTCGTGACCGTGAAGAATCTGGATGTGATCAAAA
AAGAAAACTACTACGAAGTGAATAGCAAGTGCTATGAGGAAGCTAAGAAGCTGAAGAAGATCAGCAACCA
GGCCGAGTTTATCGCCTCCTTCTACAACAACGATCTGATCAAGATCAACGGCGAGCTGTATAGAGTGATC
GGCGTGAACAACGACCTGCTGAACCGGATCGAAGTGAACATGATCGACATCACCTACCGCGAGTACCTGG
AAAACATGAACGACAAGAGGCCCCCCAGGATCATTAAGACAATCGCCTCCAAGACCCAGAGCATTAAGAA
GTACAGCACAGACATTCTGGGCAACCTGTATGAAGTGAAATCTAAGAAGCACCCTCAGATCATCAAAAAG
GGCAAAAGGCCGGCGGCCACGAAAAAGGCCGGCCAGGCAAAAAAGAAAAAGGGATCCGGTGGAGGAAGTG
GCGGGTCAGGGTCGGGTGGCACTAGTAAGATGAAGGAGGGTGAAAATAATAAACCCAGGGAGAAGTCAGA
AAGTAACAAGAGGAAATCCAATTTCTCAAACAGTGCCGATGACATCAAATCTAAAAAAAAGAGAGAGCAG
AGCAATGATATCGCTCGGGGCTTTGAGAGAGGACTGGAACCAGAAAAGATCATTGGGGCAACAGATTCCT
GTGGTGATTTAATGTTCCTAATGAAATGGAAAGACACAGATGAAGCTGACCTGGTTCTTGCAAAAGAAGC
TAATGTGAAATGTCCACAAATTGTGATAGCATTTTATGAAGAGAGACTGACATGGCATGCATATGCTAGC
GGAGGTGGTTCGCCAAAGAAGAAACGGAAGGTGGGATCCTGAAATAAAAGATCTTTGTTTTCATTAGATC
TGTGTGTTGGTTTTTTGTGTGCGGCCGGTACCGAGGGCCTATTTCCCATGATTCCTTCATATTTGCATAT
ACGATACAAGGCTGTTAGAGAGATAATTGGAATTAATTTGACTGTAAACACAAAGATATTAGTACAAAAT
ACGTGACGTAGAAAGTAATAATTTCTTGGGTAGTTTGCAGTTTTAAAATTATGTTTTAAAATGGACTATC
ATATGCTTACCGTAACTTGAAAGTATTTCGATTTCTTGGCTTTATATATCTTGTGGAAAGGACGAAACAC
CGGAGACCACGGCAGGTCTCAGTTTTAGTACTCTGGAAACAGAATCTACTAAAACAAGGCAAAATGCCGT
GTTTATCTCGTCAACTTGTTGGCGAGATTTTTGCGGCCGCAGGAACCCCTAGTGATGGAGTTGGCCACTC
CCTCTCTGCGCGCTCGCTCGCTCACTGAGGCCGGGCGACCAAAGGTCGCCCGACGCCCGGGCTTTGCCCG
GGCGGCCTCAGTGAGCGAGCGAGCGCGCAGCTGCCTGCAGGGGCGCCTGATGCGGTATTTTCTCCTTACG
CATCTGTGCGGTATTTCACACCGCATA
[95 nt withheld, positions 4788-4882]
T
[46 nt withheld, positions 4884-4929]
C
[141 nt withheld, positions 4931-5071]
CCTTTGACGTTGGAGTCCACGTTCTTT
[37 nt withheld, positions 5099-5135]
ACTCTATCTCGGGCTATTCTTTTGATTTATAAGGGATTTTGCCGATTTCGGTCTATTGGTTAAAAAATGA
GCTGATTTAACAAAAATTTAACGCGAATTTTAACAAAATATTAACGTTTACAATTTTATGGTGCACTCTC
AGTACAATCTGCTCTGATGCCGCATAGTTAAGCCAGCCCCGACACCCGCCAACACCCGCTGACGCGCCCT
GACGGGCTTGTCTGCTCCCGGCATCCGCTTACAGACAAGCTGTGACCGTCTCCGGGAGCTGCATGTGTCA
GAGGTTTTCACCGTCATCACCGAAACGCGCGAGACGAAAGGGCCTCGTGATACGCCTATTTTTATAGGTT
AATGTCATGATAATAATGGTTTCTTAGACGTCAGGTGGCACTTTTCGGGGAAATGTGCGCGGAACCCCTA
TTTGTTTATTTTTCTAAATACATTCAAATATGTATCCGCTCATGAGACAATAACCCTGATAAATGCTTCA
ATAATATTGAAAAAGGAAGAGTATGAGTATTCAACATTTCCGTGTCGCCCTTATTCCCTTTTTTGCGGCA
TTTTGCCTTCCTGTTTTTGCTCACCCAGAAACGCTGGTGAAAGTAAAAGATGCTGAAGATCAGTTGGGTG
CACGAGTGGGTTACATCGAACTGGATCTCAACAGCGGTAAGATCCTTGAGAGTTTTCGCCCCGAAGAACG
TTTTCCAATGATGAGCACTTTTAAAGTTCTGCTATGTGGCGCGGTATTATCCCGTATTGACGCCGGGCAA
GAGCAACTCGGTCGCCGCATACACTATTCTCAGAATGACTTGGTTGAGTACTCACCAGTCACAGAAAAGC
ATCTTACGGATGGCATGACAGTAAGAGAATTATGCAGTGCTGCCATAACCATGAGTGATAACACTGCGGC
CAACTTACTTCTGACAACGATCGGAGGACCGAAGGAGCTAACCGCTTTTTTGCACAACATGGGGGATCAT
GTAACTCGCCTTGATCGTTGGGAACCGGAGCTGAATGAAGCCATACCAAACGACGAGCGTGACACCACGA
TGCCTGTAGCAATGGCAACAACGTTGCGCAAACTATTAACTGGCGAACTACTTACTCTAGCTTCCCGGCA
ACAATTAATAGACTGGATGGAGGCGGATAAAGTTGCAGGACCACTTCTGCGCTCGGCCCTTCCGGCTGGC
TGGTTTATTGCTGATAAATCTGGAGCCGGTGAGCGTGGAAGCCGCGGTATCATTGCAGCACTGGGGCCAG
ATGGTAAGCCCTCCCGTATCGTAGTTATCTACACGACGGGGAGTCAGGCAACTATGGATGAACGAAATAG
ACAGATCGCTGAGATAGGTGCCTCACTGATTAAGCATTGGTAACTGTCAGACCAAGTTTACTCATATATA
CTTTAGATTGATTTAAAACTTCATTTTTAATTTAAAAGGATCTAGGTGAAGATCCTTTTTGATAATCTCA
TGACCAAAATCCCTTAACGTGAGTTTTCGTTCCACTGAGCGTCAGACCCCGTAGAAAAGATCAAAGGATC
TTCTTGAGATCCTTTTTTTCTGCGCGTAATCTGCTGCTTGCAAACAAAAAAACCACCGCTACCAGCGGTG
GTTTGTTTGCCGGATCAAGAGCTACCAACTCTTTTTCCGAAGGTAACTGGCTTCAGCAGAGCGCAGATAC
CAAATACTGTTCTTCTAGTGTAGCCGTAGTTAGGCCACCACTTCAAGAACTCTGTAGCACCGCCTACATA
CCTCGCTCTGCTAATCCTGTTACCAGTGGCTGCTGCCAGTGGCGATAAGTCGTGTCTTACCGGGTTGGAC
TCAAGACGATAGTTACCGGATAAGGCGCAGCGGTCGGGCTGAACGGGGGGTTCGTGCACACAGCCCAGCT
TGGAGCGAACGACCTACACCGAACTGAGATACCTACAGCGTGAGCTATGAGAAAGCGCCACGCTTCCCGA
AGGGAGAAAGGCGGACAGGTATCCGGTAAGCGGCAGGGTCGGAACAGGAGAGCGCACGAGGGAGCTTCCA
GGGGGAAACGCCTGGTATCTTTATAGTCCTGTCGGGTTTCGCCACCTCTGACTTGAGCGTCGATTTTTGT
GATGCTCGTCAGGGGGGCGGAGCCTATGGAAAAACGCCAGCAACGCGGCCTTTTTACGGTTCCTGGCCTT
TTGCTGGCCTTTTGCTCACATGT
